Addgene plasmid #185002: pX458-IAP-del-gRNA1
Purpose: expression of gRNA and Cas9 from S. pyogenes with 2A-EGFP
Depositing lab: Denes Hnisz. Depositing organization: Max Planck Institute for Molecular Genetics. Publication: Hijacking of transcriptional condensates by endogenous retroviruses. Asimi V, Sampath Kumar A, Niskanen H, Riemenschneider C, Hetzel S, Naderi J, Fasching N, Popitsch N, Du M, Kretzmer H, Smith ZD, Weigert R, Walther M, Mamde S, Meierhofer D, Wittler L, Buschow R, Timmermann B, Cisse II, Ameres SL, Meissner A, Hnisz D. Nat Genet. 2022 Aug;54(8):1238-1247. doi: 10.1038/s41588-022-01132-w. Epub 2022 Jul 21. PubMed 35864192.
Backbone
  Vector backbone: PX458
  Vector type: CRISPR
Growth in bacteria
  Bacterial resistance: Ampicillin, 100 μg/mL
  Growth temperature: 37°C
  Growth strain: DH5alpha
  Copy number: High Copy
Gene/Insert
  Gene/Insert name: IAP-del-gRNA1
  gRNA/shRNA sequence: TGCTGTCTAATAGAGACCGG
  Species: M. musculus (mouse)
  Entrez Gene: Akp3 (a.k.a. Akp-3, IAP, dIAP)
  Cloning method: Restriction Enzyme; 5′ cloning site Unknown (unknown if destroyed); 3′ cloning site Unknown (unknown if destroyed)
Terms and licenses: Academic/Nonprofit Terms; Industry Terms: Not Available to Industry
How to cite: pX458-IAP-del-gRNA1 was a gift from Denes Hnisz (Addgene plasmid # 185002 ; http://n2t.net/addgene:185002 ; RRID:Addgene_185002)
