[The description below was written by a language model from this plasmid's Addgene catalogue record and pLannotate feature annotations shown in this document.]
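Description:
pX458-IAP-del-gRNA1 is a mammalian all-in-one CRISPR plasmid built on the PX458 backbone, carrying both a single guide RNA and Streptococcus pyogenes Cas9 linked to EGFP. It is propagated in E. coli as a high-copy plasmid through a ColE1/pUC-type origin and selected with ampicillin via the β-lactamase (AmpR) gene. The annotated backbone also contains f1 phage origin sequences, a single AAV2 inverted terminal repeat and several short fragments (bom, lacZα, rop) that appear to be vector remnants. The sequence record is labelled a partial NGS result, and some duplicated or fragmentary annotations (a second gRNA scaffold fragment, repeated f1 ori and bom pieces) may reflect assembly artefacts rather than designed features.

The guide cassette uses the human U6 RNA polymerase III promoter to transcribe a 20-nt spacer fused to the S. pyogenes gRNA scaffold. Downstream, a hybrid promoter made of the CMV enhancer, chicken β-actin promoter and a hybrid intron drives Cas9, which is followed by a nucleoplasmin bipartite nuclear localization signal and EGFP, and terminated by the bGH polyadenylation signal. According to the stated purpose, EGFP is joined through a 2A peptide, so it is released as a separate protein and marks transfected cells, for example for fluorescence-based sorting.

The insert targets mouse sequence. The name "IAP-del-gRNA1" suggests one of a set of guides used to delete an IAP element or locus. The catalogue links the entry to the gene Akp3 (alias IAP), whereas the associated publication concerns endogenous retroviruses, so the exact genomic target is not unambiguous from the record. The cloning sites used are not stated.
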