Features (pLannotate 1.2.2; 23 found; start..end, strand, type, name):
    162..750     +  rep_origin     ori: high-copy-number ColE1/pMB1/pBR322/pUC origin of replication
    812..1052    +  promoter       U6 promoter: RNA polymerase III promoter for human U6 snRNA
   1082..1157    +  misc_RNA       gRNA scaffold: guide RNA scaffold for the Streptococcus pyogenes CRISPR/Cas9 system
   1164..1207    +  misc_RNA       gRNA scaffold (fragment): guide RNA scaffold for the Streptococcus pyogenes CRISPR/Cas9 system
   1254..1539    +  enhancer       CMV enhancer: human cytomegalovirus immediate early enhancer; contains an 18-bp deletion relative to the standard CMV enhancer
   1541..1662    +  promoter       chicken β-actin promoter (fragment): contains a 21-bp deletion relative to the standard chicken β-actin promoter
   1679..1828    +  promoter       chicken β-actin promoter (fragment): contains a 21-bp deletion relative to the standard chicken β-actin promoter
   1829..2056    +  intron         hybrid intron: hybrid between chicken β-actin (CBA) and minute virus of mice (MMV) introns (Gray et al., 2011)
   2194..3795    +  CDS            Cas9(N): N-terminal portion of Streptococcus pyogenes Cas9 (Zetsche et al., 2015)
   3796..6294    +  CDS            Cas9(C): C-terminal portion of Streptococcus pyogenes Cas9 (Zetsche et al., 2015)
   6295..6342    +  CDS            nucleoplasmin NLS: bipartite nuclear localization signal from nucleoplasmin
   6412..7125    +  CDS            EGFP: EGFP is a basic (constitutively fluorescent) green fluorescent protein published in 1996, derived from Aequorea victoria. It is reported to be a rapidly-maturing weak dimer with moderate acid sensitivity.
   7159..7270    +  polyA_signal   bGH poly(A) signal: bovine growth hormone polyadenylation signal
   7375..7515    +  repeat_region  AAV2 ITR: inverted terminal repeat of adeno-associated virus serotype 2 inverted
   7520..7571    -  misc_feature   bom (fragment): basis of mobility region from pBR322
   7590..7841    +  rep_origin     f1 ori (fragment) (sequence partly withheld): f1 bacteriophage origin of replication; arrow indicates direction of (+) strand synthesis
   7879..8027    +  CDS            lacZα (fragment): LacZα fragment of β-galactosidase; lacZ fragment
   8040..8091    -  misc_feature   bom (fragment): basis of mobility region from pBR322
   8110..8565    +  rep_origin     f1 ori (sequence partly withheld): f1 bacteriophage origin of replication; arrow indicates direction of (+) strand synthesis
   8566..8615    -  misc_feature   bom (fragment): basis of mobility region from pBR322
   8717..8752    -  CDS            rop (fragment): Rop protein, which maintains plasmids at low copy number; rop
   8847..8951    +  promoter       AmpR promoter: bla
   8952..9812    +  CDS            AmpR: β-lactamase; bla; confers resistance to ampicillin, carbenicillin, and related antibiotics
>Addgene plasmid #185002 | pX458-IAP-del-gRNA1 | addgene full sequence | sequence record 364645 | Addgene Partial NGS Result
CAAGTTTACTCATATATACTTTAGATTGATTTAAAACTTCATTTTTAATTTAAAAGGATCTAGGTGAAGA
TCCTTTTTGATAATCTCATGACCAAAATCCCTTAACGTGAGTTTTCGTTCCACTGAGCGTCAGACCCCGT
AGAAAAGATCAAAGGATCTTCTTGAGATCCTTTTTTTCTGCGCGTAATCTGCTGCTTGCAAACAAAAAAA
CCACCGCTACCAGCGGTGGTTTGTTTGCCGGATCAAGAGCTACCAACTCTTTTTCCGAAGGTAACTGGCT
TCAGCAGAGCGCAGATACCAAATACTGTTCTTCTAGTGTAGCCGTAGTTAGGCCACCACTTCAAGAACTC
TGTAGCACCGCCTACATACCTCGCTCTGCTAATCCTGTTACCAGTGGCTGCTGCCAGTGGCGATAAGTCG
TGTCTTACCGGGTTGGACTCAAGACGATAGTTACCGGATAAGGCGCAGCGGTCGGGCTGAACGGGGGGTT
CGTGCACACAGCCCAGCTTGGAGCGAACGACCTACACCGAACTGAGATACCTACAGCGTGAGCTATGAGA
AAGCGCCACGCTTCCCGAAGGGAGAAAGGCGGACAGGTATCCGGTAAGCGGCAGGGTCGGAACAGGAGAG
CGCACGAGGGAGCTTCCAGGGGGAAACGCCTGGTATCTTTATAGTCCTGTCGGGTTTCGCCACCTCTGAC
TTGAGCGTCGATTTTTGTGATGCTCGTCAGGGGGGCGGAGCCTATGGAAAAACGCCAGCAACGCGGCCTT
TTTACGGTTCCTGGCCTTTTGCTGGCCTTTTGCTCACATGTGAGGGCCTATTTCCCATGATTCCTTCATA
TTTGCATATACGATACAAGGCTGTTAGAGAGATAATTGGAATTAATTTGACTGTAAACACAAAGATATTA
GTACAAAATACGTGACGTAGAAAGTAATAATTTCTTGGGTAGTTTGCAGTTTTAAAATTATGTTTTAAAA
TGGACTATCATATGCTTACCGTAACTTGAAAGTATTTCGATTTCTTGGCTTTATATATCTTGTGGAAAGG
ACGAAACACCGTGCTGTCTAATAGAGACCGGGTTTTAGAGCTAGAAATAGCAAGTTAAAATAAGGCTAGT
CCGTTATCAACTTGAAAAAGTGGCACCGAGTCGGTGCTTTTTTGTTTTAGAGCTAGAAATAGCAAGTTAA
AATAAGGCTAGTCCGTTTTTAGCGCGTGCGCCAATTCTGCAGACAAATGGCTCTAGAGGTACCCGTTACA
TAACTTACGGTAAATGGCCCGCCTGGCTGACCGCCCAACGACCCCCGCCCATTGACGTCAATAGTAACGC
CAATAGGGACTTTCCATTGACGTCAATGGGTGGAGTATTTACGGTAAACTGCCCACTTGGCAGTACATCA
AGTGTATCATATGCCAAGTACGCCCCCTATTGACGTCAATGACGGTAAATGGCCCGCCTGGCATTGTGCC
CAGTACATGACCTTATGGGACTTTCCTACTTGGCAGTACATCTACGTATTAGTCATCGCTATTACCATGG
TCGAGGTGAGCCCCACGTTCTGCTTCACTCTCCCCATCTCCCCCCCCTCCCCACCCCCAATTTTGTATTT
ATTTATTTTTTAATTATTTTGTGCAGCGATGGGGGCGGGGGGGGGGGGGGGGGGGSGSSGGCGGGYGSGG
GGSNGGGGCGGGGCGRGRCRGGGGGCGGGGCGGGGCGAGGCGGAGAGGTGCGGCGGCAGCCAATCAGAGC
GGCGCGCTCCGAAAGTTTCCTTTTATGGCGAGGCGGCGGCGGCGGCGGCCCTATAAAAAGCGAAGCGCGC
GGCGGGCGGGAGTCGCTGCGCGCTGCCTTCGCCCCGTGCCCCGCTCCGCCGCCGCCTCGCGCCGCCCGCC
CCGGCTCTGACTGACCGCGTTACTCCCACAGGTGAGCGGGCGGGACGGCCCTTCTCCTCCGGGCTGTAAT
TAGCTGAGCAAGAGGTAAGGGTTTAAGGGATGGTTGGTTGGTGGGGTATTAATGTTTAATTACCTGGAGC
ACCTGCCTGAAATCACTTTTTTTCAGGTTGGACCGGTGCCACCATGGACTATAAGGACCACGACGGAGAC
TACAAGGATCATGATATTGATTACAAAGACGATGACGATAAGATGGCCCCAAAGAAGAAGCGGAAGGTCG
GTATCCACGGAGTCCCAGCAGCCGACAAGAAGTACAGCATCGGCCTGGACATCGGCACCAACTCTGTGGG
CTGGGCCGTGATCACCGACGAGTACAAGGTGCCCAGCAAGAAATTCAAGGTGCTGGGCAACACCGACCGG
CACAGCATCAAGAAGAACCTGATCGGAGCCCTGCTGTTCGACAGCGGCGAAACAGCCGAGGCCACCCGGC
TGAAGAGAACCGCCAGAAGAAGATACACCAGACGGAAGAACCGGATCTGCTATCTGCAAGAGATCTTCAG
CAACGAGATGGCCAAGGTGGACGACAGCTTCTTCCACAGACTGGAAGAGTCCTTCCTGGTGGAAGAGGAT
AAGAAGCACGAGCGGCACCCCATCTTCGGCAACATCGTGGACGAGGTGGCCTACCACGAGAAGTACCCCA
CCATCTACCACCTGAGAAAGAAACTGGTGGACAGCACCGACAAGGCCGACCTGCGGCTGATCTATCTGGC
CCTGGCCCACATGATCAAGTTCCGGGGCCACTTCCTGATCGAGGGCGACCTGAACCCCGACAACAGCGAC
GTGGACAAGCTGTTCATCCAGCTGGTGCAGACCTACAACCAGCTGTTCGAGGAAAACCCCATCAACGCCA
GCGGCGTGGACGCCAAGGCCATCCTGTCTGCCAGACTGAGCAAGAGCAGACGGCTGGAAAATCTGATCGC
CCAGCTGCCCGGCGAGAAGAAGAATGGCCTGTTCGGAAACCTGATTGCCCTGAGCCTGGGCCTGACCCCC
AACTTCAAGAGCAACTTCGACCTGGCCGAGGATGCCAAACTGCAGCTGAGCAAGGACACCTACGACGACG
ACCTGGACAACCTGCTGGCCCAGATCGGCGACCAGTACGCCGACCTGTTTCTGGCCGCCAAGAACCTGTC
CGACGCCATCCTGCTGAGCGACATCCTGAGAGTGAACACCGAGATCACCAAGGCCCCCCTGAGCGCCTCT
ATGATCAAGAGATACGACGAGCACCACCAGGACCTGACCCTGCTGAAAGCTCTCGTGCGGCAGCAGCTGC
CTGAGAAGTACAAAGAGATTTTCTTCGACCAGAGCAAGAACGGCTACGCCGGCTACATTGACGGCGGAGC
CAGCCAGGAAGAGTTCTACAAGTTCATCAAGCCCATCCTGGAAAAGATGGACGGCACCGAGGAACTGCTC
GTGAAGCTGAACAGAGAGGACCTGCTGCGGAAGCAGCGGACCTTCGACAACGGCAGCATCCCCCACCAGA
TCCACCTGGGAGAGCTGCACGCCATTCTGCGGCGGCAGGAAGATTTTTACCCATTCCTGAAGGACAACCG
GGAAAAGATCGAGAAGATCCTGACCTTCCGCATCCCCTACTACGTGGGCCCTCTGGCCAGGGGAAACAGC
AGATTCGCCTGGATGACCAGAAAGAGCGAGGAAACCATCACCCCCTGGAACTTCGAGGAAGTGGTGGACA
AGGGCGCTTCCGCCCAGAGCTTCATCGAGCGGATGACCAACTTCGATAAGAACCTGCCCAACGAGAAGGT
GCTGCCCAAGCACAGCCTGCTGTACGAGTACTTCACCGTGTATAACGAGCTGACCAAAGTGAAATACGTG
ACCGAGGGAATGAGAAAGCCCGCCTTCCTGAGCGGCGAGCAGAAAAAGGCCATCGTGGACCTGCTGTTCA
AGACCAACCGGAAAGTGACCGTGAAGCAGCTGAAAGAGGACTACTTCAAGAAAATCGAGTGCTTCGACTC
CGTGGAAATCTCCGGCGTGGAAGATCGGTTCAACGCCTCCCTGGGCACATACCACGATCTGCTGAAAATT
ATCAAGGACAAGGACTTCCTGGACAATGAGGAAAACGAGGACATTCTGGAAGATATCGTGCTGACCCTGA
CACTGTTTGAGGACAGAGAGATGATCGAGGAACGGCTGAAAACCTATGCCCACCTGTTCGACGACAAAGT
GATGAAGCAGCTGAAGCGGCGGAGATACACCGGCTGGGGCAGGCTGAGCCGGAAGCTGATCAACGGCATC
CGGGACAAGCAGTCCGGCAAGACAATCCTGGATTTCCTGAAGTCCGACGGCTTCGCCAACAGAAACTTCA
TGCAGCTGATCCACGACGACAGCCTGACCTTTAAAGAGGACATCCAGAAAGCCCAGGTGTCCGGCCAGGG
CGATAGCCTGCACGAGCACATTGCCAATCTGGCCGGCAGCCCCGCCATTAAGAAGGGCATCCTGCAGACA
GTGAAGGTGGTGGACGAGCTCGTGAAAGTGATGGGCCGGCACAAGCCCGAGAACATCGTGATCGAAATGG
CCAGAGAGAACCAGACCACCCAGAAGGGACAGAAGAACAGCCGCGAGAGAATGAAGCGGATCGAAGAGGG
CATCAAAGAGCTGGGCAGCCAGATCCTGAAAGAACACCCCGTGGAAAACACCCAGCTGCAGAACGAGAAG
CTGTACCTGTACTACCTGCAGAATGGGCGGGATATGTACGTGGACCAGGAACTGGACATCAACCGGCTGT
CCGACTACGATGTGGACCATATCGTGCCTCAGAGCTTTCTGAAGGACGACTCCATCGACAACAAGGTGCT
GACCAGAAGCGACAAGAACCGGGGCAAGAGCGACAACGTGCCCTCCGAAGAGGTCGTGAAGAAGATGAAG
AACTACTGGCGGCAGCTGCTGAACGCCAAGCTGATTACCCAGAGAAAGTTCGACAATCTGACCAAGGCCG
AGAGAGGCGGCCTGAGCGAACTGGATAAGGCCGGCTTCATCAAGAGACAGCTGGTGGAAACCCGGCAGAT
CACAAAGCACGTGGCACAGATCCTGGACTCCCGGATGAACACTAAGTACGACGAGAATGACAAGCTGATC
CGGGAAGTGAAAGTGATCACCCTGAAGTCCAAGCTGGTGTCCGATTTCCGGAAGGATTTCCAGTTTTACA
AAGTGCGCGAGATCAACAACTACCACCACGCCCACGACGCCTACCTGAACGCCGTCGTGGGAACCGCCCT
GATCAAAAAGTACCCTAAGCTGGAAAGCGAGTTCGTGTACGGCGACTACAAGGTGTACGACGTGCGGAAG
ATGATCGCCAAGAGCGAGCAGGAAATCGGCAAGGCTACCGCCAAGTACTTCTTCTACAGCAACATCATGA
ACTTTTTCAAGACCGAGATTACCCTGGCCAACGGCGAGATCCGGAAGCGGCCTCTGATCGAGACAAACGG
CGAAACCGGGGAGATCGTGTGGGATAAGGGCCGGGATTTTGCCACCGTGCGGAAAGTGCTGAGCATGCCC
CAAGTGAATATCGTGAAAAAGACCGAGGTGCAGACAGGCGGCTTCAGCAAAGAGTCTATCCTGCCCAAGA
GGAACAGCGATAAGCTGATCGCCAGAAAGAAGGACTGGGACCCTAAGAAGTACGGCGGCTTCGACAGCCC
CACCGTGGCCTATTCTGTGCTGGTGGTGGCCAAAGTGGAAAAGGGCAAGTCCAAGAAACTGAAGAGTGTG
AAAGAGCTGCTGGGGATCACCATCATGGAAAGAAGCAGCTTCGAGAAGAATCCCATCGACTTTCTGGAAG
CCAAGGGCTACAAAGAAGTGAAAAAGGACCTGATCATCAAGCTGCCTAAGTACTCCCTGTTCGAGCTGGA
AAACGGCCGGAAGAGAATGCTGGCCTCTGCCGGCGAACTGCAGAAGGGAAACGAACTGGCCCTGCCCTCC
AAATATGTGAACTTCCTGTACCTGGCCAGCCACTATGAGAAGCTGAAGGGCTCCCCCGAGGATAATGAGC
AGAAACAGCTGTTTGTGGAACAGCACAAGCACTACCTGGACGAGATCATCGAGCAGATCAGCGAGTTCTC
CAAGAGAGTGATCCTGGCCGACGCTAATCTGGACAAAGTGCTGTCCGCCTACAACAAGCACCGGGATAAG
CCCATCAGAGAGCAGGCCGAGAATATCATCCACCTGTTTACCCTGACCAATCTGGGAGCCCCTGCCGCCT
TCAAGTACTTTGACACCACCATCGACCGGAAGAGGTACACCAGCACCAAAGAGGTGCTGGACGCCACCCT
GATCCACCAGAGCATCACCGGCCTGTACGAGACACGGATCGACCTGTCTCAGCTGGGAGGCGACAAAAGG
CCGGCGGCCACGAAAAAGGCCGGCCAGGCAAAAAAGAAAAAGGAATTCGGCAGTGGAGAGGGCAGAGGAA
GTCTGCTAACATGCGGTGACGTCGAGGAGAATCCTGGCCCAGTGAGCAAGGGCGAGGAGCTGTTCACCGG
GGTGGTGCCCATCCTGGTCGAGCTGGACGGCGACGTAAACGGCCACAAGTTCAGCGTGTCCGGCGAGGGC
GAGGGCGATGCCACCTACGGCAAGCTGACCCTGAAGTTCATCTGCACCACCGGCAAGCTGCCCGTGCCCT
GGCCCACCCTCGTGACCACCCTGACCTACGGCGTGCAGTGCTTCAGCCGCTACCCCGACCACATGAAGCA
GCACGACTTCTTCAAGTCCGCCATGCCCGAAGGCTACGTCCAGGAGCGCACCATCTTCTTCAAGGACGAC
GGCAACTACAAGACCCGCGCCGAGGTGAAGTTCGAGGGCGACACCCTGGTGAACCGCATCGAGCTGAAGG
GCATCGACTTCAAGGAGGACGGCAACATCCTGGGGCACAAGCTGGAGTACAACTACAACAGCCACAACGT
CTATATCATGGCCGACAAGCAGAAGAACGGCATCAAGGTGAACTTCAAGATCCGCCACAACATCGAGGAC
GGCAGCGTGCAGCTCGCCGACCACTACCAGCAGAACACCCCCATCGGCGACGGCCCCGTGCTGCTGCCCG
ACAACCACTACCTGAGCACCCAGTCCGCCCTGAGCAAAGACCCCAACGAGAAGCGCGATCACATGGTCCT
GCTGGAGTTCGTGACCGCCGCCGGGATCACTCTCGGCATGGACGAGCTGTACAAGGAATTCTAACTAGAG
CTCGCTGATCAGCCTCGACTGTGCCTTCTAGTTGCCAGCCATCTGTTGTTTGCCCCTCCCCCGTGCCTTC
CTTGACCCTGGAAGGTGCCACTCCCACTGTCCTTTCCTAATAAAATGAGGAAATTGCATCGCATTGTCTG
AGTAGGTGTCATTCTATTCTGGGGGGTGGGGTGGGGCAGGACAGCAAGGGGGAGGATTGGGAAGAGAATA
GCAGGCATGCTGGGGAGCGGCCGCAGGAACCCCTAGTGATGGAGTTGGCCACTCCCTCTCTGCGCGCTCG
CTCGCTCACTGAGGCCGGGCGACCAAAGGTCGCCCGACGCCCGGGCTTTGCCCGGGCGGCCTCAGTGAGC
GAGCGAGCGCGCAGCTGCCTGCAGGGGCGCCTGATGCGGTATTTTCTCCTTACGCATCTGTGCGGTATTT
CACACCGCATA
[95 nt withheld, positions 7572-7666]
T
[46 nt withheld, positions 7668-7713]
C
[127 nt withheld, positions 7715-7841]
NNNNNNNNNNNNNNNNNNNNNGTCGTATTACGCGCGCTCACTGGCCGTCGTTTTACAACGTCGTGACTGG
GAAAACCCTGGCGTTACCCAACTTAATCGCCTTGCAGCACATCCCCCTTTCGCCAGCTGGCGTAATAGCG
AAGAGGCCCGCACCGATCGCCCTTCCCAACAGTTGCGCAGCCTGAAYKGCNARKGGCGCCTGATGCGGTA
TTTTCTCCTTACGCATCTGTGCGGTATTTCACACCGCATA
[95 nt withheld, positions 8092-8186]
T
[46 nt withheld, positions 8188-8233]
C
[141 nt withheld, positions 8235-8375]
CCTTTGACGTTGGAGTCCACGTTCTTT
[37 nt withheld, positions 8403-8439]
ACTCTATCTCGGGCTATTCTTTTGATTTATAAGGGATTTTGCCGATTTCGGTCTATTGGTTAAAAAATGA
GCTGATTTAACAAAAATTTAACGCGAATTTTAACAAAATATTAACGTTTACAATTTTATGGTGCACTCTC
AGTACAATCTGCTCTGATGCCGCATAGTTAAGCCAGCCCCGACACCCGCCAACACCCGCTGACGCGCCCT
GACGGGCTTGTCTGCTCCCGGCATCCGCTTACAGACAAGCTGTGACCGTCTCCGGGAGCTGCATGTGTCA
GAGGTTTTCACCGTCATCACCGAAACGCGCGAGACGAAAGGGCCTCGTGATACGCCTATTTTTATAGGTT
AATGTCATGATAATAATGGTTTCTTAGACGTCAGGTGGCACTTTTCGGGGAAATGTGCGCGGAACCCCTA
TTTGTTTATTTTTCTAAATACATTCAAATATGTATCCGCTCATGAGACAATAACCCTGATAAATGCTTCA
ATAATATTGAAAAAGGAAGAGTATGAGTATTCAACATTTCCGTGTCGCCCTTATTCCCTTTTTTGCGGCA
TTTTGCCTTCCTGTTTTTGCTCACCCAGAAACGCTGGTGAAAGTAAAAGATGCTGAAGATCAGTTGGGTG
CACGAGTGGGTTACATCGAACTGGATCTCAACAGCGGTAAGATCCTTGAGAGTTTTCGCCCCGAAGAACG
TTTTCCAATGATGAGCACTTTTAAAGTTCTGCTATGTGGCGCGGTATTATCCCGTATTGACGCCGGGCAA
GAGCAACTCGGTCGCCGCATACACTATTCTCAGAATGACTTGGTTGAGTACTCACCAGTCACAGAAAAGC
ATCTTACGGATGGCATGACAGTAAGAGAATTATGCAGTGCTGCCATAACCATGAGTGATAACACTGCGGC
CAACTTACTTCTGACAACGATCGGAGGACCGAAGGAGCTAACCGCTTTTTTGCACAACATGGGGGATCAT
GTAACTCGCCTTGATCGTTGGGAACCGGAGCTGAATGAAGCCATACCAAACGACGAGCGTGACACCACGA
TGCCTGTAGCAATGGCAACAACGTTGCGCAAACTATTAACTGGCGAACTACTTACTCTAGCTTCCCGGCA
ACAATTAATAGACTGGATGGAGGCGGATAAAGTTGCAGGACCACTTCTGCGCTCGGCCCTTCCGGCTGGC
TGGTTTATTGCTGATAAATCTGGAGCCGGTGAGCGTGGAAGCCGCGGTATCATTGCAGCACTGGGGCCAG
ATGGTAAGCCCTCCCGTATCGTAGTTATCTACACGACGGGGAGTCAGGCAACTATGGATGAACGAAATAG
ACAGATCGCTGAGATAGGTGCCTCACTGATTAAGCATTGGTAACTGTCAGAC
